>Addgene plasmid #139162 | pSBBi-RP CCS1 | addgene full sequence | sequence record 309352 | Addgene NGS Result
AATTTTAACAAAATATTAACGCTTACAATTTCCTGATGCGGTATTTTCTCCTTACGCATCTGTGCGGTAT
TTCACACCGCATCAGGTGGCACTTTTCGGGGAAATGTGCGCGGAACCCCTATTTGTTTATTTTTCTAAAT
ACATTCAAATATGTATCCGCTCATGAGACAATAACCCTGATAAATGCTTCAATAATATTGAAAAAGGAAG
AGTATGAGTATTCAACATTTCCGTGTCGCCCTTATTCCCTTTTTTGCGGCATTTTGCCTTCCTGTTTTTG
CTCACCCAGAAACGCTGGTGAAAGTAAAAGATGCTGAAGATCAGTTGGGTGCACGAGTGGGTTACATCGA
ACTGGATCTCAACAGCGGTAAGATCCTTGAGAGTTTTCGCCCCGAAGAACGTTTTCCAATGATGAGCACT
TTTAAAGTTCTGCTATGTGGCGCGGTATTATCCCGTATTGACGCCGGGCAAGAGCAACTCGGTCGCCGCA
TACACTATTCTCAGAATGACTTGGTTGAGTACTCACCAGTCACAGAAAAGCATCTTACGGATGGCATGAC
AGTAAGAGAATTATGCAGTGCTGCCATAACCATGAGTGATAACACTGCGGCCAACTTACTTCTGACAACG
ATCGGAGGACCGAAGGAGCTAACCGCTTTTTTGCACAACATGGGGGATCATGTAACTCGCCTTGATCGTT
GGGAACCGGAGCTGAATGAAGCCATACCAAACGACGAGCGTGACACCACGATGCCTGTAGCAATGGCAAC
AACGTTGCGCAAACTATTAACTGGCGAACTACTTACTCTAGCTTCCCGGCAACAATTAATAGACTGGATG
GAGGCGGATAAAGTTGCAGGACCACTTCTGCGCTCGGCCCTTCCGGCTGGCTGGTTTATTGCTGATAAAT
CTGGAGCCGGTGAGCGTGGGTCTCGCGGTATCATTGCAGCACTGGGGCCAGATGGTAAGCCCTCCCGTAT
CGTAGTTATCTACACGACGGGGAGTCAGGCAACTATGGATGAACGAAATAGACAGATCGCTGAGATAGGT
GCCTCACTGATTAAGCATTGGTAACTGTCAGACCAAGTTTACTCATATATACTTTAGATTGATTTAAAAC
TTCATTTTTAATTTAAAAGGATCTAGGTGAAGATCCTTTTTGATAATCTCATGACCAAAATCCCTTAACG
TGAGTTTTCGTTCCACTGAGCGTCAGACCCCGTAGAAAAGATCAAAGGATCTTCTTGAGATCCTTTTTTT
CTGCGCGTAATCTGCTGCTTGCAAACAAAAAAACCACCGCTACCAGCGGTGGTTTGTTTGCCGGATCAAG
AGCTACCAACTCTTTTTCCGAAGGTAACTGGCTTCAGCAGAGCGCAGATACCAAATACTGTTCTTCTAGT
GTAGCCGTAGTTAGGCCACCACTTCAAGAACTCTGTAGCACCGCCTACATACCTCGCTCTGCTAATCCTG
TTACCAGTGGCTGCTGCCAGTGGCGATAAGTCGTGTCTTACCGGGTTGGACTCAAGACGATAGTTACCGG
ATAAGGCGCAGCGGTCGGGCTGAACGGGGGGTTCGTGCACACAGCCCAGCTTGGAGCGAACGACCTACAC
CGAACTGAGATACCTACAGCGTGAGCTATGAGAAAGCGCCACGCTTCCCGAAGGGAGAAAGGCGGACAGG
TATCCGGTAAGCGGCAGGGTCGGAACAGGAGAGCGCACGAGGGAGCTTCCAGGGGGAAACGCCTGGTATC
TTTATAGTCCTGTCGGGTTTCGCCACCTCTGACTTGAGCGTCGATTTTTGTGATGCTCGTCAGGGGGGCG
GAGCCTATGGAAAAACGCCAGCAACGCGGCCTTTTTACGGTTCCTGGCCTTTTGCTGGCCTTTTGCTCAC
ATGTTCTTTCCTGCGTTATCCCCTGATTCTGTGGATAACCGTATTACCGCCTTTGAGTGAGCTGATACCG
CTCGCCGCAGCCGAACGACCGAGCGCAGCGAGTCAGTGAGCGAGGAAGCGGATCCCTATACAGTTGAAGT
CGGAAGTTTACATACACCTTAGCCAAATACATTTAAACTCACTTTTTCACAATTCCTGACATTTAATCCT
AGTAAAAATTCCCTGTCTTAGGTCAGTTAGGATCACCACTTTATTTTAAGAATGTGAAATATCAGAATAA
TAGTAGAGAGAATGATTCATTTCAGCTTTTATTTCTTTCATCACATTCCCAGTGGGTCAGAAGTTTACAT
ACACTCGACTCCTCTGCAGAATGCGGCGATGTTTCGGTAAGGGGTCCCGAGTAGCTAGTTCATGGCAGCC
AGCATATGGCATATGTTGCCAAACTCTAAACCAAATACTCATTCTGATGTTTTAAATGATTTGCCCTCCC
ATATGTCCTTCCGAGTGAGAGACACAAAAAATTCCAACACACTATTGCAATGAAAATAAATTTCCTTTAT
TAGCCAGAAGTCAGATGCTCAAGGGGCTTCATGATGTCCCCATAATTTTTGGCAGAGGGAAAAAGATCTC
AGTGGTATTTGTGAGCCAGGGCATTGGCCACACCAGCCACCACCTTCTGATAGGCAGCCTGCACCTGAGG
AGTGAATTCACGACAGGCCTTCGAATCAGGCACCGGGCTTGCGGGTCATGCACCAGGTGCGCGGTCCTTC
GGGCACCTCGACGTCGGCGGTGACGGTGAAGCCGAGCCGCTCGTAGAAGGGGAGGTTGCGGGGCGCGGAG
GTCTCCAGGAAGGCGGGCACCCCGGCGCGCTCGGCCGCCTCCACTCCGGGGAGCACGACGGCGCTGCCCA
GACCCTTGCCCTGGTGGTCGGGCGAGACGCCGACGGTGGCCAGGAACCACGCGGGCTCCTTGGGCCGGTG
CGGCGCCAGGAGGCCTTCCATCTGTTGCTGCGCGGCCAGCCGGGAACCGCTCAACTCGGCCATGCGCGGG
CCGATCTCGGCGAACACCGCCCCCGCTTCGACGCTCTCCGGCGTGGTCCAGACCGCCACCGCGGCGCCGT
CGTCCGCGACCCACACCTTGCCGATGTCGAGCCCGACGCGCGTGAGGAAGAGTTCTTGCAGCTCGGTGAC
CCGCTCGATGTGGCGGTCCGGATCGACGGTGTGGCGCGTGGCGGGGTAGTCGGCGAACGCGGCGGCGAGG
GTGCGTACGGCCCTGGGGACGTCGTCGCGGGTGGCGAGGCGCACCGTGGGCTTGTACTCGGTCATGGGGC
CAGGATTCTCCTCGACGTCACCAGCCTGCTTCAGCAGGCTGAAGTTAGTAGCTCCACTGCCCTTGTACAG
CTCGTCCATGCCGTACAGGAACAGGTGGTGGCGGCCCTCGGAGCGCTCGTACTGTTCCACGATGGTGTAG
TCCTCGTTGTGGGAGGTGATGTCCAGCTTGGTGTCCACGTAGTAGTAGCCGGGCAGTTGCACGGGCTTCT
TGGCCATGTAGATGGTCTTGAACTCCACCAGGTAGTGGCCGCCGTCCTTCAGCTTCAGGGCCTGGTGGAT
CTCGCCCTTCAGCACGCCGTCGCGGGGGTACAGGCGCTCGGTGGAGGCCTCCCAGCCCATTGTCTTCTTC
TGCATTACGGGGCCGTCGGGGGGGAAGTTGGTGCCGCGCATCTTCACCTTGTAGATCAGCGTGCCGTCCT
GCAGGGAGGAGTCCTGGGTCACGGTCACCAGACCGCCGTCCTCGAAGTTCATCACGCGCTCCCACTTGAA
GCCCTCGGGGAAGGACAGCTTCTTGTAATCGGGGATGTCGGCGGGGTGCTTCACGTACGCCTTGGAGCCG
TACATGAACTGGGGGGACAGGATGTCCCAGGCGAAGGGCAGGGGGCCGCCCTTGGTCACCTTCAGCTTGG
CGGTCTGGGTGCCCTCGTAGGGGCGGCCCTCGCCCTCGCCCTCGATCTCGAACTCATGGCCGTTCATGGA
GCCCTCCATGCGCACCTTGAAGCGCATGAACTCTTTGATGACCTCCTCGCCCTTGCTCAACATGGTGGCC
TCAGGTGCAGAGGTTTCTACAGGGAAAGAGAGAAAGGCTACAGTTAGTTTGCTGTGATGATGCTAAGTGC
CGAGGTCAGATGTCTATGGATTGTACACGGAATCCCAACGCAGGAACCAAAAAACACTCACCCAAAAAAA
TGGCGCTAAGGCCGAGAGAAAGGCGAAGTTCCGTCTACGGCTATATACCTTGAAACAGGGGCGGCAGAAG
TGACGCAACGCGGTTGCGCGGACGGCTTCCTGTGTTTTCATTGGTCGAAGCGTTCTGCGCGTGCGCAGAG
ATTCCCCAGGGAAGGCGGGCCCTCTTCCGAATGTCCAATCCGGACATTCTTCCGGTTGGACCTCCGCGGT
CAGCGCTGTGCCCGGCGAGAGATCACGTGGGGCGCGGAGGCGGTGCTGCTGGGGCACGGCCGTCCAGCCT
CGGCGGCCATATTTTTGAGGGGCTGTTCATCTCGTTCACACGCTCTGTCCGCCATGTTTGTGAGTGGAAG
CGCCATTACCCCTTCAAGCGACTGAAGGCTGCAGGGCCTCTGGTGGCCCGCATGGGGAGACCAGACCCGC
CAGGCCCGCCTTTCCGCACTCAGTCCGGGCTTACTTTATTTTGTGAGACAGGGTCTCGCCTAGAGGCTCC
GGTGCCCGTCAGTGGGCAGAGCGCACATCGCCCACAGTCCCCGAGAAGTTGGGGGGAGGGGTCGGCAATT
GAACCGGTGCCTAGAGAAGGTGGCGCGGGGTAAACTGGGAAAGTGATGTCGTGTACTGGCTCCGCCTTTT
TCCCGAGGGTGGGGGAGAACCGTATATAAGTGCAGTAGTCGCCGTGAACGTTCTTTTTCGCAACGGGTTT
GCCGCCAGAACACAGGTAAGTGCCGTGTGTGGTTCCCGCGGGCCTGGCCTCTTTACGGGTTATGGCCCTT
GCGTGCCTTGAATTACTTCCACGCCCCTGGCTGCAGTACGTGATTCTTGATCCCGAGCTTCGGGTTGGAA
GTGGGTGGGAGAGTTCGAGGCCTTGCGCTTAAGGAGCCCCTTCGCCTCGTGCTTGAGTTGAGGCCTGGCT
TGGGCGCTGGGGCCGCCGCGTGCGAATCTGGTGGCACCTTCGCGCCTGTCTCGCTGCTTTCGATAAGTCT
CTAGCCATTTAAAATTTTTGATGACCTGCTGCGACGCTTTTTTTCTGGCAAGATAGTCTTGTAAATGCGG
GCCAAGATCTGCACACTGGTATTTCGGTTTTTGGGGCCGCGGGCGGCGACGGGGCCCGTGCGTCCCAGCG
CACATGTTCGGCGAGGCGGGGCCTGCGAGCGCGGCCACCGAGAATCGGACGGGGGTAGTCTCAAGCTGGC
CGGCCTGCTCTGGTGCCTGGCCTCGCGCCGCCGTGTATCGCCCCGCCCTGGGCGGCAAGGCTGGCCCGGT
CGGCACCAGTTGCGTGAGCGGAAAGATGGCCGCTTCCCGGCCCTGCTGCAGGGAGCTCAAAATGGAGGAC
GCGGCGCTCGGGAGAGCGGGCGGGTGAGTCACCCACACAAAGGAAAAGGGCCTTTCCGTCCTCAGCCGTC
GCTTCATGTGACTCCACGGAGTACCGGGCGCCGTCCAGGCACCTCGATTAGTTCTCGAGCTTTTGGAGTA
CGTCGTCTTTAGGTTGGGGGGAGGGGTTTTATGCGATGGAGTTTCCCCATACTGAGTGGGTGGAGACTGA
AGTTAGGCCAGCTTGGCACTTGATGTAATTCTCCTTGGAATTTGCCCTTTTTGAGTTTGGATCTTGGTTC
ATTCTCAAGCCTCAGACAGTGGTTCAAAGTTTTTTTCTTCCATTTAAGGTGTCGTGAAAACTACCCCAAG
CTGGCCTCTGAGGCCACCATGGAACTGCAAGAGGTGCTGCACATGAATGGCGGCGAGGGCGATACAAGCT
ACGCCAAGAACAGCAGCTACAACCTGTTCCTGATCAGAGTGAAGCCCGTGCTGGAACAGTGCATCCAAGA
GCTGCTGAGAGCCAACCTGCCTAACATCAACAAGTGCTTCAAAGTGGGCGACCTGGGCTGTGCCAGCGGA
CCTAATACCTTTAGCACCGTGCGGGACATCGTGCAGAGCATCGACAAAGTGGGACAAGAGAAGAAGAACG
AGCTGGAACGGCCTACCATCCAGATCTTTCTGAACGACCTGTTCCAGAACGACTTCAACAGCGTGTTCAA
GCTGCTGCCCAGCTTCTACCGGAACCTGGAAAAAGAGAACGGCCGGAAGATCGGCTCCTGCCTGATTGGA
GCTATGCCCGGCTCCTTCTACAGCAGACTGTTCCCCGAGGAATCCATGCACTTTCTGCACAGCTGCTACT
GCCTGCACTGGCTGTCTCAGGTGCCATCTGGCCTGGTTACAGAGCTGGGCATCTCTGCCAACAAGGGCTG
CATCTACAGCTCCAAGGCCAGCGGGCCTCCTATCAAGAAGGCCTACCTGGACCAGTTCACCAAGGACTTC
ACCACCTTTCTGCGGATCCACAGCGAGGAACTGATCAGCAGAGGCCGGATGCTGCTGACCTTCATCTGCA
AAGAGGACGAGTTCGATCACCCCAACAGCATGGACCTGCTGGAAATGAGCATCAACGACCTGGTCATCGA
GGGCCACCTGGAAGAGGAAAAGCTGGACAGCTTCAACGTGCCCATCTACGCCCCTAGCACCGAGGAAGTG
AAGCGGATCGTTGAGGAAGAGGGCAGCTTCGAGATCCTGTACCTGGAAACCTTTTACGCCCCTTACGACG
CCGGCTTCAGCATCGACGATGACTACCAGGGCAGATCTCACAGCCCTGTGTCCTGTGATGAGCACGCCAG
AGCTGCTCACGTGGCATCTGTTGTGCGGAGCATCTACGAGCCTATCCTGGCCTCTCACTTCGGCGAGGCC
ATTCTGCCTGATCTGAGCCACCGGATCGCCAAGAATGCCGCCAAGGTGCTGAGAAGCGGCAAGGGCTTTT
ACGACAGCGTGATCATCAGCCTGGCCAAGAAGCCCGAGAAGGCCGATATGTAGGGTAACTATTCGAAGGC
CTGTCAGGCCAAGCTTGGGGATCAATTCTCTAGAGCTCGCTGATCAGCCTCGACTGTGCCTTCTAGTTGC
CAGCCATCTGTTGTTTGCCCCTCCCCCGTGCCTTCCTTGACCCTGGAAGGTGCCACTCCCACTGTCCTTT
CCTAATAAAATGAGGAAATTGCATCGCATTGTCTGAGTAGGTGTCATTCTATTCTGGGGGGTGGGGTGGG
GCAGGACAGCAAGGGGGAGGATTGGGAAGACAATAGCAGGCATGCTGGGGATGCGGTGGGCTCTATGGCT
TCTGAGGCGGAAAGAACCAGCTGGGCCTACTAGATAGCGGACCCCTTACCGAAACATCGCCGCATTCTGC
AGAGGAGTCGAACTTAGTGTATGTAAACTTCTGACCCACTGGAATTGTGATACAGTGAATTATAAGTGAA
ATAATCTGTCTGTAAACAATTGTTGGAAAAATGACTTGTGTCATGCACAAAGTAGATGTCCTAACTGACT
TGCCAAAACTATTGTTTGTTAACAAGAAATTTGTGGAGTAGTTGAAAAACGAGTTTTAATGACTCCAACT
TAAGTGTATGTAAACTTCCGACTTCAACTGTATAGGGATCC
Features (pLannotate 1.2.2; 13 found; start..end, strand, type, name):
      1..31      +  rep_origin     M13 ori (fragment): M13 bacteriophage origin of replication; arrow indicates direction of (+) strand synthesis
     32..82      -  misc_feature   bom (fragment): basis of mobility region from pBR322
    109..213     +  promoter       AmpR promoter: bla
    214..1074    +  CDS            AmpR: β-lactamase; bla; confers resistance to ampicillin, carbenicillin, and related antibiotics
   1245..1833    +  rep_origin     ori: high-copy-number ColE1/pMB1/pBR322/pUC origin of replication
   2396..2451    -  polyA_signal   β-globin poly(A) signal: rabbit β-globin polyadenylation signal (Gil and Proudfoot, 1987)
   2522..2602    -  CDS            HBB (fragment): HBB_PONPY - Experimental evidence at transcript level: Swiss-Prot protein existence level 2. Involved in oxygen transport from the lung to the various peripheral tissues. From Pongo pygmaeus (Bornean orangutan).
   2616..3215    -  CDS            PuroR: puromycin N-acetyltransferase; pac from Streptomyces alboniger; confers resistance to puromycin
   3282..3983    -  CDS            dTomato: dTomato is a basic (constitutively fluorescent) orange fluorescent protein published in 2004, derived from Discosoma sp.. It is reported to be a somewhat slowly-maturing dimer with low acid sensitivity.
   4616..5797    +  promoter       EF-1α promoter: strong constitutive promoter for human elongation factor EF-1α
   5829..6980    +  CDS            DXMT2: DXMT2_COFAR - Also known as CCS1 From Coffea arabica (Arabian coffee).
   7054..7278    +  polyA_signal   bGH poly(A) signal: bovine growth hormone polyadenylation signal
   7282..7303    +  promoter       SV40 promoter (fragment): SV40 enhancer and early promoter
