[The description below was written by a language model from this plasmid's Addgene catalogue record and pLannotate feature annotations shown in this document.]
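Description:
pSBBi-RP CCS1 is a 7.6 kb mammalian expression plasmid built on the pSBBi-RP backbone, a Sleeping Beauty (SB) transposon vector with a constitutive bidirectional promoter arrangement. It is propagated in E. coli through a high-copy ColE1/pUC-type origin and an ampicillin resistance gene (β-lactamase under its own promoter). Short fragments of an M13 origin and the pBR322 bom region are also annotated in the bacterial portion. The transposon inverted repeats that would flank the cargo were not picked up by the automated annotation, so their positions cannot be given from the feature table, although the catalogue entry identifies the plasmid as an SB transposon.

The payload consists of two divergently oriented expression units. On one side, the human EF-1α promoter drives the 1,152 bp coding sequence of Coffea arabica caffeine synthase 1 (CCS1, also annotated as DXMT2), a methyltransferase of the caffeine biosynthetic pathway, terminated by the bovine growth hormone polyadenylation signal. On the opposite strand lies a cassette encoding the red/orange fluorescent protein dTomato (the "RFP" of the record) followed by puromycin N-acetyltransferase, ending in a rabbit β-globin polyadenylation signal. The promoter element driving this reverse unit is not annotated, nor is the sequence linking the two coding regions.

In vectors of this type, co-delivery with a source of SB transposase integrates the transposon cargo into the host genome. Stable cell populations can then be selected with puromycin and tracked by fluorescence while constitutively expressing the gene of interest. Here that design would give mammalian cells stable expression of the coffee caffeine synthase, though the record does not describe the specific downstream application.
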