Addgene plasmid #139162: pSBBi-RP CCS1
Purpose: SB-transposon with constitutive bi-directional promoter. One side contains coffee caffeine synthase 1 (CCS1); the other side contains RFP and puromycin resistance genes.
Depositing lab: Neal Devaraj. Depositing organization: University of California, San Diego (UCSD).
Backbone
  Vector backbone: pSBBi-RP
  Total vector size (bp): 7601
  Vector type: Mammalian Expression ; Transposon
  Selectable markers: Puromycin
Growth in bacteria
  Bacterial resistance: Ampicillin, 100 μg/mL
  Growth temperature: 37°C
  Growth strain: NEB Stable
  Copy number: High Copy
Gene/Insert
  Gene/Insert name: caffeine synthase 1 [Coffea arabica] (alt name: CCS1)
  Species: Coffee arabica
  Insert size (bp): 1152
  GenBank ID: Q8H0D3.1
  Promoter: EF1α
  Cloning method: Gibson Cloning
  Sequencing primers: 5′ TCAAGCCTCAGACAGTGGTTC; 3′ TAGAAGGCACAGTCGAGG
Terms and licenses: Academic/Nonprofit Terms; Industry Terms: Not Available to Industry
Depositor comments: SB-transposon with constitutive bi-directional promoter. One side contains Coffea arabica caffeine synthase 1; the other side contains RFP and puromycin resistance genes.
How to cite: pSBBi-RP CCS1 was a gift from Neal Devaraj (Addgene plasmid # 139162 ; http://n2t.net/addgene:139162 ; RRID:Addgene_139162)
